>Addgene plasmid #19895 | pcDNA3-myc-CUL5 | addgene full sequence | sequence record 190134 | Addgene NGS Result
TCGACGGATCGGGAGATCTCCCGATCCCCTATGGTGCACTCTCAGTACAATCTGCTCTGATGCCGCATAG
TTAAGCCAGTATCTGCTCCCTGCTTGTGTGTTGGAGGTCGCTGAGTAGTGCGCGAGCAAAATTTAAGCTA
CAACAAGGCAAGGCTTGACCGACAATTGCATGAAGAATCTGCTTAGGGTTAGGCGTTTTGCGCTGCTTCG
CGATGTACGGGCCAGATATACGCGTTGACATTGATTATTGACTAGTTATTAATAGTAATCAATTACGGGG
TCATTAGTTCATAGCCCATATATGGAGTTCCGCGTTACATAACTTACGGTAAATGGCCCGCCTGGCTGAC
CGCCCAACGACCCCCGCCCATTGACGTCAATAATGACGTATGTTCCCATAGTAACGCCAATAGGGACTTT
CCATTGACGTCAATGGGTGGAGTATTTACGGTAAACTGCCCACTTGGCAGTACATCAAGTGTATCATATG
CCAAGTACGCCCCCTATTGACGTCAATGACGGTAAATGGCCCGCCTGGCATTATGCCCAGTACATGACCT
TATGGGACTTTCCTACTTGGCAGTACATCTACGTATTAGTCATCGCTATTACCATGGTGATGCGGTTTTG
GCAGTACATCAATGGGCGTGGATAGCGGTTTGACTCACGGGGATTTCCAAGTCTCCACCCCATTGACGTC
AATGGGAGTTTGTTTTGGCACCAAAATCAACGGGACTTTCCAAAATGTCGTAACAACTCCGCCCCATTGA
CGCAAATGGGCGGTAGGCGTGTACGGTGGGAGGTCTATATAAGCAGAGCTCTCTGGCTAACTAGAGAACC
CACTGCTTACTGGCTTATCGAAATTAATACGACTCACTATAGGGAGACCCAAGCTATGGAGCAAAAGCTC
ATCTCAGAGGAAGATCTGGAATTAGAGCAAAAGCTCATCTCAGAGGAAGATCTGGAATTAGAGCAAAAGC
TCATCTCAGAGGAAGATCTGGAATTCAGGATCCCGGCGACGTCTAATCTGTTAAAGAATAAAGGTTCTCT
TCAGTTTGAAGACAAATGGGATTTTATGCGCCCGATTGTTTTGAAGCTTTTACGCCAGGAATCTGTTACA
AAACAGCAGTGGTTTGATCTGTTTTCGGATGTGCATGCAGTCTGTCTTTGGGATGATAAAGGCCCAGCAA
AAATTCATCAGGCTTTAAAAGAAGATATTCTTGAGTTTATTAAGCAGGCACAGGCACGAGTACTGAGCCA
TCAAGATGATACGGCTTTGCTAAAAGCATATATTGTTGAATGGCGAAAGTTCTTTACACAATGTGATATT
TTACCAAAACCTTTTTGTCAACTAGAGATTACTTTAATGGGTAAACAGGGCAGCAATAAAAAATCAAATG
TGGAAGACAGTATTGTTCGAAAGCTTATGCTTGATACATGGAATGAGTCAATCTTTTCAAACATAAAAAA
CAGACTCCAAGATAGTGCAATGAAGCTGGTACATGCTGAGAGATTGGGAGAAGCTTTTGATTCTCAGCTG
GTTATTGGAGTAAGAGAATCCTATGTTAACCTTTGTTCTAATCCTGAGGATAAACTTCAAATTTATAGGG
ACAATTTTGAGAAGGCATACTTGGATTCAACAGAGAGATTTTATAGAACACAAGCACCCTCGTATTTACA
ACAAAATGGTGTACAGAATTATATGAAATATGCAGATGCTAAATTAAAAGAAGAAGAAAAACGAGCACTA
CGTTATTTAGAAACAAGACGAGAATGTAACTCCGTTGAAGCACTCATGGAATGCTGTGTAAATGCCCTGG
TGACATCATTTAAAGAGACTATCTTAGCTGAGTGCCAAGGCATGATCAAGAGAAATGAAACTGAAAAATT
ACATTTAATGTTTTCATTGATGGACAAAGTTCCTAATGGTATAGAGCCAATGTTGAAAGACTTGGAGGAA
CATATCATTAGTGCTGGCCTGGCAGATATGGTAGCAGCTGCTGAAACTATTACTACTGACTCTGAGAAAT
ACGTTGAGCAGTTACTTACACTATTTAATAGATTTAGTAAACTCGTCAAAGAAGCTTTTCAAGATGATCC
ACGATTTCTTACTGCAAGAGATAAGGCGTATAAAGCAGTTGTTAATGATGCTACCATATTTAAACTTGAA
TTACCTTTGAAGCAGAAGGGGGTGGGATTAAAAACTCAGCCTGAATCAAAATGCCCTGAGCTGCTTGCCA
ATTACTGTGACATGTTGCTAAGAAAAACACCATTAAGCAAAAAACTAACCTCTGAAGAGATTGAAGCAAA
GCTTAAAGAAGTGCTCTTGGTACTTAAGTATGTACAGAACAAAGATGTTTTTATGAGGTATCATAAAGCT
CATTTGACACGACGTCTTATATTAGACATCTCTGCCGATAGTGAAATTGAAGAAAACATGGTAGAGTGGC
TAAGAGAAGTTGGTATGCCAGCGGATTATGTAAACAAGCTTGCTAGAATGTTTCAGGACATAAAAGTATC
TGAAGATTTGAACCAAGCTTTTAAGGAAATGCACAAAAATAATAAATTGGCATTACCAGCTGATTCAGTT
AATATAAAAATTCTGAATGCTGGCGCCTGGTCAAGAAGTTCTGAGAAAGTCTTTGTCTCACTTCCTACTG
AACTGGAGGACTTGATACCGGAAGTAGAAGAATTCTACAAAAAAAATCATAGTGGTAGAAAATTACATTG
GCATCATCTCATGTCAAATGGAATTATAACATTTAAGAATGAAGTTGGTCAATATGATTTGGAGGTAACC
ACGTTTCAGCTCGCTGTATTGTTTGCATGGAACCAAAGACCCAGAGAGAAAATCAGCTTTGAAAATCTTA
AGCTTGCAACTGAACTCCCTGATGCTGAACTTAGGAGGACTTTATGGTCTTTAGTAGCTTTCCCAAAACT
CAAACGGCAAGTTTTGTTGTATGAACCTCAAGTCAACTCACCCAAAGACTTTACAGAAGGTACCCTCTTC
TCAGTGAACCAGGAGTTCAGTTTAATAAAAAATGCAAAGGTTCAGAAAAGGGGTAAAATCAACTTGATTG
GACGTTTGCAGCTCACTACAGAAAGGATGAGAGAAGAAGAGAATGAAGGAATAGTTCAACTACGAATACT
AAGAACCCAGGAAGCTATCATACAAATAATGAAAATGAGAAAGAAAATTAGTAATGCTCAGCTGCAGACT
GAATTAGTAGAAATTTTGAAAAACATGTTCTTGCCACAAAAGAAAATGATAAAAGAGCAAATAGAGTGGC
TAATAGAGCACAAATACATCAGAAGAGATGAATCTGATATCAACACTTTCATATATATGGCATCTAGAGT
TAACCATGGACTACAAAGACCATGACGGTGATTATAAAGATCATGATATCGATTACAAGGATGACGATGA
CAAGTAGGGCCCTATTCTATAGTGTCACCTAAATGCTAGAGCTCGCTGATCAGCCTCGACTGTGCCTTCT
AGTTGCCAGCCATCTGTTGTTTGCCCCTCCCCCGTGCCTTCCTTGACCCTGGAAGGTGCCACTCCCACTG
TCCTTTCCTAATAAAATGAGGAAATTGCATCGCATTGTCTGAGTAGGTGTCATTCTATTCTGGGGGGTGG
GGTGGGGCAGGACAGCAAGGGGGAGGATTGGGAAGACAATAGCAGGCATGCTGGGGATGCGGTGGGCTCT
ATGGCTTCTGAGGCGGAAAGAACCAGCTGGGGCTCTAGGGGGTATCCCC
[124 nt withheld, positions 3760-3883]
C
[91 nt withheld, positions 3885-3975]
A
[49 nt withheld, positions 3977-4025]
CCTTTGACGTTGGAGTCCACGTTCTTT
[37 nt withheld, positions 4053-4089]
ACCCTATCTCGGTCTATTCTTTTGATTTATAAGGGATTTTGCCGATTTCGGCCTATTGGTTAAAAAATGA
GCTGATTTAACAAAAATTTAACGCGAATTAATTCTGTGGAATGTGTGTCAGTTAGGGTGTGGAAAGTCCC
CAGGCTCCCCAGCAGGCAGAAGTATGCAAAGCATGCATCTCAATTAGTCAGCAACCAGGTGTGGAAAGTC
CCCAGGCTCCCCAGCAGGCAGAAGTATGCAAAGCATGCATCTCAATTAGTCAGCAACCATAGTCCCGCCC
CTAACTCCGCCCATCCCGCCCCTAACTCCGCCCAGTTCCGCCCATTCTCCGCCCCATGGCTGACTAATTT
TTTTTATTTATGCAGAGGCCGAGGCCGCCTCTGCCTCTGAGCTATTCCAGAAGTAGTGAGGAGGCTTTTT
TGGAGGCCTAGGCTTTTGCAAAAAGCTCCCGGGAGCTTGTATATCCATTTTCGGATCTGATCAAGAGACA
GGATGAGGATCGTTTCGCATGATTGAACAAGATGGATTGCACGCAGGTTCTCCGGCCGCTTGGGTGGAGA
GGCTATTCGGCTATGACTGGGCACAACAGACAATCGGCTGCTCTGATGCCGCCGTGTTCCGGCTGTCAGC
GCAGGGGCGCCCGGTTCTTTTTGTCAAGACCGACCTGTCCGGTGCCCTGAATGAACTGCAGGACGAGGCA
GCGCGGCTATCGTGGCTGGCCACGACGGGCGTTCCTTGCGCAGCTGTGCTCGACGTTGTCACTGAAGCGG
GAAGGGACTGGCTGCTATTGGGCGAAGTGCCGGGGCAGGATCTCCTGTCATCTCACCTTGCTCCTGCCGA
GAAAGTATCCATCATGGCTGATGCAATGCGGCGGCTGCATACGCTTGATCCGGCTACCTGCCCATTCGAC
CACCAAGCGAAACATCGCATCGAGCGAGCACGTACTCGGATGGAAGCCGGTCTTGTCGATCAGGATGATC
TGGACGAAGAGCATCAGGGGCTCGCGCCAGCCGAACTGTTCGCCAGGCTCAAGGCGCGCATGCCCGACGG
CGAGGATCTCGTCGTGACCCATGGCGATGCCTGCTTGCCGAATATCATGGTGGAAAATGGCCGCTTTTCT
GGATTCATCGACTGTGGCCGGCTGGGTGTGGCGGACCGCTATCAGGACATAGCGTTGGCTACCCGTGATA
TTGCTGAAGAGCTTGGCGGCGAATGGGCTGACCGCTTCCTCGTGCTTTACGGTATCGCCGCTCCCGATTC
GCAGCGCATCGCCTTCTATCGCCTTCTTGACGAGTTCTTCTGAGCGGGACTCTGGGGTTCGAAATGACCG
ACCAAGCGACGCCCAACCTGCCATCACGAGATTTCGATTCCACCGCCGCCTTCTATGAAAGGTTGGGCTT
CGGAATCGTTTTCCGGGACGCCGGCTGGATGATCCTCCAGCGCGGGGATCTCATGCTGGAGTTCTTCGCC
CACCCCAACTTGTTTATTGCAGCTTATAATGGTTACAAATAAAGCAATAGCATCACAAATTTCACAAATA
AAGCATTTTTTTCACTGCATTCTAGTTGTGGTTTGTCCAAACTCATCAATGTATCTTATCATGTCTGTAT
ACCGTCGACCTCTAGCTAGAGCTTGGCGTAATCATGGTCATAGCTGTTTCCTGTGTGAAATTGTTATCCG
CTCACAATTCCACACAACATACGAGCCGGAAGCATAAAGTGTAAAGCCTGGGGTGCCTAATGAGTGAGCT
AACTCACATTAATTGCGTTGCGCTCACTGCCCGCTTTCCAGTCGGGAAACCTGTCGTGCCAGCTGCATTA
ATGAATCGGCCAACGCGCGGGGAGAGGCGGTTTGCGTATTGGGCGCTCTTCCGCTTCCTCGCTCACTGAC
TCGCTGCGCTCGGTCGTTCGGCTGCGGCGAGCGGTATCAGCTCACTCAAAGGCGGTAATACGGTTATCCA
CAGAATCAGGGGATAACGCAGGAAAGAACATGTGAGCAAAAGGCCAGCAAAAGGCCAGGAACCGTAAAAA
GGCCGCGTTGCTGGCGTTTTTCCATAGGCTCCGCCCCCCTGACGAGCATCACAAAAATCGACGCTCAAGT
CAGAGGTGGCGAAACCCGACAGGACTATAAAGATACCAGGCGTTTCCCCCTGGAAGCTCCCTCGTGCGCT
CTCCTGTTCCGACCCTGCCGCTTACCGGATACCTGTCCGCCTTTCTCCCTTCGGGAAGCGTGGCGCTTTC
TCATAGCTCACGCTGTAGGTATCTCAGTTCGGTGTAGGTCGTTCGCTCCAAGCTGGGCTGTGTGCACGAA
CCCCCCGTTCAGCCCGACCGCTGCGCCTTATCCGGTAACTATCGTCTTGAGTCCAACCCGGTAAGACACG
ACTTATCGCCACTGGCAGCAGCCACTGGTAACAGGATTAGCAGAGCGAGGTATGTAGGCGGTGCTACAGA
GTTCTTGAAGTGGTGGCCTAACTACGGCTACACTAGAAGAACAGTATTTGGTATCTGCGCTCTGCTGAAG
CCAGTTACCTTCGGAAAAAGAGTTGGTAGCTCTTGATCCGGCAAACAAACCACCGCTGGTAGCGGTGGTT
TTTTTGTTTGCAAGCAGCAGATTACGCGCAGAAAAAAAGGATCTCAAGAAGATCCTTTGATCTTTTCTAC
GGGGTCTGACGCTCAGTGGAACGAAAACTCACGTTAAGGGATTTTGGTCATGAGATTATCAAAAAGGATC
TTCACCTAGATCCTTTTAAATTAAAAATGAAGTTTTAAATCAATCTAAAGTATATATGAGTAAACTTGGT
CTGACAGTTACCAATGCTTAATCAGTGAGGCACCTATCTCAGCGATCTGTCTATTTCGTTCATCCATAGT
TGCCTGACTCCCCGTCGTGTAGATAACTACGATACGGGAGGGCTTACCATCTGGCCCCAGTGCTGCAATG
ATACCGCGAGACCCACGCTCACCGGCTCCAGATTTATCAGCAATAAACCAGCCAGCCGGAAGGGCCGAGC
GCAGAAGTGGTCCTGCAACTTTATCCGCCTCCATCCAGTCTATTAATTGTTGCCGGGAAGCTAGAGTAAG
TAGTTCGCCAGTTAATAGTTTGCGCAACGTTGTTGCCATTGCTACAGGCATCGTGGTGTCACGCTCGTCG
TTTGGTATGGCTTCATTCAGCTCCGGTTCCCAACGATCAAGGCGAGTTACATGATCCCCCATGTTGTGCA
AAAAAGCGGTTAGCTCCTTCGGTCCTCCGATCGTTGTCAGAAGTAAGTTGGCCGCAGTGTTATCACTCAT
GGTTATGGCAGCACTGCATAATTCTCTTACTGTCATGCCATCCGTAAGATGCTTTTCTGTGACTGGTGAG
TACTCAACCAAGTCATTCTGAGAATAGTGTATGCGGCGACCGAGTTGCTCTTGCCCGGCGTCAATACGGG
ATAATACCGCGCCACATAGCAGAACTTTAAAAGTGCTCATCATTGGAAAACGTTCTTCGGGGCGAAAACT
CTCAAGGATCTTACCGCTGTTGAGATCCAGTTCGATGTAACCCACTCGTGCACCCAACTGATCTTCAGCA
TCTTTTACTTTCACCAGCGTTTCTGGGTGAGCAAAAACAGGAAGGCAAAATGCCGCAAAAAAGGGAATAA
GGGCGACACGGAAATGTTGAATACTCATACTCTTCCTTTTTCAATATTATTGAAGCATTTATCAGGGTTA
TTGTCTCATGAGCGGATACATATTTGAATGTATTTAGAAAAATAAACAAATAGGGGTTCCGCGCACATTT
CCCCGAAAAGTGCCACCTGACG
Features (pLannotate 1.2.2; 25 found; start..end, strand, type, name):
     30..82      -  misc_feature   bom (fragment): basis of mobility region from pBR322
    237..616     +  enhancer       CMV enhancer: human cytomegalovirus immediate early enhancer
    617..820     +  promoter       CMV promoter: human cytomegalovirus (CMV) immediate early promoter
    816..849     +  LTR            5' LTR (truncated) (fragment): truncated 5' long terminal repeat (LTR) from HIV-1
    865..883     +  promoter       T7 promoter: promoter for bacteriophage T7 RNA polymerase
    905..928     +  CDS            3xMyc (fragment): 3 tandem Myc epitope tags
    941..964     +  CDS            3xMyc (fragment): 3 tandem Myc epitope tags
    977..1000    +  CDS            3xMyc (fragment): 3 tandem Myc epitope tags
   1016..3352    +  CDS            CUL5: CUL5_HUMAN - Also known as VACM1. Experimental evidence at protein level: Swiss-Prot protein existence level 1. Core component of multiple SCF-like ECS (Elongin-Cullin 2/5- SOCS-box protein) E3 ubiquitin-protein ligase complexes, which mediate the ubiquitination and subsequent proteasomal degradation of target proteins. As a scaffold protein may contribute to catalysis through positioning of the substrate and the ubiquitin-conjugating enzyme. The functional specificity of the E3 ubiquitin-protein ligase complex depends on the variable substrate recognition component. ECS(SOCS1) seems to direct
   3369..3434    +  CDS            3xFLAG: three tandem FLAG® epitope tags, followed by an enterokinase cleavage site
   3446..3464    -  promoter       SP6 promoter: promoter for bacteriophage SP6 RNA polymerase
   3490..3714    +  polyA_signal   bGH poly(A) signal: bovine growth hormone polyadenylation signal
   3718..3739    +  promoter       SV40 promoter (fragment): SV40 enhancer and early promoter
   3760..4188    +  rep_origin     f1 ori (sequence partly withheld): f1 bacteriophage origin of replication; arrow indicates direction of (+) strand synthesis
   4202..4531    +  promoter       SV40 promoter: SV40 enhancer and early promoter
   4598..5389    +  CDS            neo: KKA2_KLEPN - Also known as kan, nptII. Experimental evidence at protein level: Swiss-Prot protein existence level 1. Resistance to kanamycin, neomycin, paromomycin, ribostamycin, butirosin and gentamicin B. From Klebsiella pneumoniae.
   5413..5571    +  CDS            ble (fragment): BLE_KLEPN - Experimental evidence at protein level: Swiss-Prot protein existence level 1. Binding protein with a strong affinity to the bleomycin family of antibiotics. Binds to CL990; an antimitotic-antibiotic compound. From Klebsiella pneumoniae.
   5566..5687    +  polyA_signal   SV40 poly(A) signal: SV40 polyadenylation signal
   5760..5776    -  protein_bind   lac operator: The lac repressor binds to the lac operator to inhibit transcription in E. coli. This inhibition can be relieved by adding lactose or isopropyl-β-D-thiogalactopyranoside (IPTG). lac repressor encoded by lacI
   5784..5814    -  promoter       lac promoter: promoter for the E. coli lac operon
   5829..5850    -  protein_bind   CAP binding site: CAP binding activates transcription in the presence of cAMP. E. coli catabolite activator protein
   5863..5955    -  CDS            lacI (fragment): lac repressor; lacI; The lac repressor binds to the lac operator to inhibit transcription in E. coli. This inhibition can be relieved by adding lactose or isopropyl-β-D-thiogalactopyranoside (IPTG).
   6138..6726    -  rep_origin     ori: high-copy-number ColE1/pMB1/pBR322/pUC origin of replication
   6897..7757    -  CDS            AmpR: β-lactamase; bla; confers resistance to ampicillin, carbenicillin, and related antibiotics
   7758..7862    -  promoter       AmpR promoter: bla
