[The description below was written by a language model from this plasmid's Addgene catalogue record and pLannotate feature annotations shown in this document.]
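Description:
pcDNA3-myc-CUL5 is a mammalian expression plasmid built on a myc-tagged derivative of the Invitrogen pcDNA3 backbone, carrying the human cullin 5 (CUL5, also called VACM-1) coding sequence. The sequenced record is about 7.9 kb. In bacteria it is maintained at high copy through a ColE1/pUC-type origin and selected with ampicillin via the β-lactamase gene. An f1 origin is also present, along with small remnants of lac regulatory sequences typical of the backbone. For mammalian cells, an SV40 early promoter drives the neomycin phosphotransferase gene, terminated by an SV40 polyadenylation signal, allowing G418 selection of stable transfectants.

The expression cassette uses the CMV immediate-early enhancer and promoter, followed by a T7 promoter, three tandem Myc epitopes supplied by the backbone, the CUL5 open reading frame inserted between BamHI and a destroyed XhoI site, and the bovine growth hormone polyadenylation signal. This yields N-terminally 3xMyc-tagged CUL5 for detection or immunoprecipitation with anti-Myc antibodies. The flanking T7 and SP6 promoters serve as sequencing primer sites, and T7 could support in vitro transcription.

The automated annotation also finds a 3xFLAG sequence just downstream of CUL5, which the catalogue entry does not mention. Whether it is in frame and translated as a C-terminal tag cannot be determined from the record. CUL5 is the scaffold subunit of Elongin–Cullin–SOCS-box E3 ubiquitin ligases, and the associated publication concerns ROC1 as a cullin partner with ubiquitin ligase activity. This suggests use in studying cullin-containing ligase complexes and their interactions in transfected cells.
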