Addgene plasmid #19895: pcDNA3-myc-CUL5
Depositing lab: Yue Xiong. Depositing organization: University of North Carolina at Chapel Hill. Publication: ROC1, a homolog of APC11, represents a family of cullin partners with an associated ubiquitin ligase activity. Ohta T, Michel JJ, Schottelius AJ, Xiong Y. Mol Cell. 1999 Apr . 3(4):535-41. 10.1016/S1097-2765(00)80482-7 PubMed 10230407.
Backbone
  Vector backbone: pcDNA3-myc
  Backbone manufacturer: Invitrogen
  Backbone size w/o insert (bp): 5437
  Vector type: Mammalian Expression
  Selectable markers: G418
Growth in bacteria
  Bacterial resistance: Ampicillin, 100 μg/mL
  Growth temperature: 37°C
  Growth strain: DH5alpha
  Copy number: High Copy
Gene/Insert
  Gene/Insert name: cullin 5 (alt name: CUL5)
  Species: H. sapiens (human)
  Insert size (bp): 2313
  GenBank ID: NM_003478
  Entrez Gene: CUL5 (a.k.a. CUL-5, VACM-1, VACM1)
  Tag / fusion protein: myc3 (N terminal on backbone)
  Cloning method: Restriction Enzyme; 5′ cloning site BamHI (not destroyed); 3′ cloning site XhoI (destroyed during cloning)
  Sequencing primers: 5′ T7; 3′ SP6
Terms and licenses: Academic/Nonprofit Terms; Industry Terms: Not Available to Industry
How to cite: pcDNA3-myc-CUL5 was a gift from Yue Xiong (Addgene plasmid # 19895 ; http://n2t.net/addgene:19895 ; RRID:Addgene_19895)
