>Addgene plasmid #19895 | pcDNA3-myc-CUL5 | addgene partial sequence | sequence record 25630 | 19895 with CMV-F
GAGCTCTCTGGCTAACTAGAGAACCCACTGCTTACTGGCTTATCGAAATTAATACGACTCACTATAGGGA
GACCCAAGCTATGGAGCAAAAGCTCATCTCAGAGGAAGATCTGGAATTAGAGCAAAAGCTCATCTCAGAG
GAAGATCTGGAATTAGAGCAAAAGCTCATCTCAGAGGAAGATCTGGAATTCAGGATCCCGGCGACGTCTA
ATCTGTTAAAGAATAAAGGTTCTCTTCAGTTTGAAGACAAATGGGATTTTATGCGCCCGATTGTTTTGAA
GCTTTTACGCCAGGAATCTGTTACAAAACAGCAGTGGTTTGATCTGTTTTCGGATGTGCATGCAGTCTGT
CTTTGGGATGATAAAGGCCCAGCAAAAATTCATCAGGCTTTAAAAGAAGATATTCTTGAGTTTATTAAGC
AGGCACAGGCACGAGTACTGAGCCATCAAGATGATACGGCTTTGCTAAAAGCATATATTGTTGAATGGCG
AAAGTTCTTTACACAATGTGATATTTTACCAAAACCTTTTTGTCAACTAGAGATTACTTTAATGGGTAAA
CAGGGCAGCAATAAAAAATCAAATGTGGAAGACAGTATTGTTCGAAAGCTT
